>Addgene plasmid #235082 | SpRY-Tad-CBE(ACC3) | addgene full sequence | sequence record 466790 | Addgene NGS Result
GTTTGCAAGCAGCAGATTACGCGCAGAAAAAAAGGATCTCAAGAAGATCCTTTGATCTTTTCTACGGGGT
CTGACACTCAGTGGAACGAAAACTCACGTTAAGGGATTTTGGTCATGAGATTATCAAAAAGGATCTTCAC
CTAGATCCTTTTAAATTAAAAATGAAGTTTTAAATCAATCTAAAGTATATATGAGTAAACTTGGTCTGAC
AGTTACCAATGCTTAATCAGTGAGGCACCTATCTCAGCGATCTGTCTATTTCGTTCATCCATAGTTGCCT
GACTCCCCGTCGTGTAGATAACTACGATACGGGAGGGCTTACCATCTGGCCCCAGTGCTGCAATGATACC
GCGGCTACCACGCTCACCGGCTCCAGATTTATCAGCAATAAACCAGCCAGCCGGAAGGGCCGAGCGCAGA
AGTGGTCCTGCAACTTTATCCGCCTCCATCCAGTCTATTAATTGTTGCCGGGAAGCTAGAGTAAGTAGTT
CGCCAGTTAATAGTTTGCGCAACGTTGTTGCCATTGCTACAGGCATCGTGGTGTCACGCTCGTCGTTTGG
TATGGCTTCATTCAGCTCCGGTTCCCAACGATCAAGGCGAGTTACATGATCCCCCATGTTGTGCAAAAAA
GCGGTTAGCTCCTTCGGTCCTCCGATCGTTGTCAGAAGTAAGTTGGCCGCAGTGTTATCACTCATGGTTA
TGGCAGCACTGCATAATTCTCTTACTGTCATGCCATCCGTAAGATGCTTTTCTGTGACTGGTGAGTACTC
AACCAAGTCATTCTGAGAATAGTGTATGCGGCGACCGAGTTGCTCTTGCCCGGCGTCAATACGGGATAAT
ACCGCGCCACATAGCAGAACTTTAAAAGTGCTCATCATTGGAAAACGTTCTTCGGGGCGAAAACTCTCAA
GGATCTTACCGCTGTTGAGATCCAGTTCGATGTAACCCACTCGTGCACCCAACTGATCTTCAGCATCTTT
TACTTTCACCAGCGTTTCTGGGTGAGCAAAAACAGGAAGGCAAAATGCCGCAAAAAAGGGAATAAGGGCG
ACACGGAAATGTTGAATACTCATACTCTTCCTTTTTCAATATTATTGAAGCATTTATCAGGGTTATTGTC
TCATGAGCGGATACATATTTGAATGTATTTAGAAAAATAAACAAATAGGGGTTCCGCGCACATTTCCCCG
AAAAGTGCCACCTGACGTCGACGGATCGGGAGATCGATCTCCCGATCCCCTAGGGTCGACTCTCAGTACA
ATCTGCTCTGATGCCGCATAGTTAAGCCAGTATCTGCTCCCTGCTTGTGTGTTGGAGGTCGCTGAGTAGT
GCGCGAGCAAAATTTAAGCTACAACAAGGCAAGGCTTGACCGACAATTGCATGAAGAATCTGCTTAGGGT
TAGGCGTTTTGCGCTGCTTCGCGATGTACGGGCCAGATATACGCGTTGACATTGATTATTGACTAGTTAT
TAATAGTAATCAATTACGGGGTCATTAGTTCATAGCCCATATATGGAGTTCCGCGTTACATAACTTACGG
TAAATGGCCCGCCTGGCTGACCGCCCAACGACCCCCGCCCATTGACGTCAATAATGACGTATGTTCCCAT
AGTAACGCCAATAGGGACTTTCCATTGACGTCAATGGGTGGAGTATTTACGGTAAACTGCCCACTTGGCA
GTACATCAAGTGTATCATATGCCAAGTACGCCCCCTATTGACGTCAATGACGGTAAATGGCCCGCCTGGC
ATTATGCCCAGTACATGACCTTATGGGACTTTCCTACTTGGCAGTACATCTACGTATTAGTCATCGCTAT
TACCATGGTGATGCGGTTTTGGCAGTACATCAATGGGCGTGGATAGCGGTTTGACTCACGGGGATTTCCA
AGTCTCCACCCCATTGACGTCAATGGGAGTTTGTTTTGGCACCAAAATCAACGGGACTTTCCAAAATGTC
GTAACAACTCCGCCCCATTGACGCAAATGGGCGGTAGGCGTGTACGGTGGGAGGTCTATATAAGCAGAGC
TGGTTTAGTGAACCGTCAGATCCGCTAGAGATCCGCGGCCGCTAATACGACTCACTATAGGGAGAGCCGC
CACCATGAAACGGACAGCCGACGGAAGCGAGTTCGAGTCACCAAAGAAGAAGCGGAAAGTCTCTGAAGTC
GAGTTTAGCCACGAGTATTGGATGAGGCACGCACTGACCCTGGCAAAGCGAGCACGGGATGAAACGACGT
GGCCCGTGGGCGCCGTGCTGGTGCTCAACAATAGAGTGATCGGAGAGGGATGGCCGAAGTGTCGTGATCA
GCACGACCCTACCGCACACGCAGAGATCATGGCACTGAGGCAGGGAGGCCTGGTCATGCAGAATTACCGC
CTGTACGATGCCACCCTGTATTCGACACTCGAGCCATGCGTGATGTGCGCAGGAGCAATGATCCACAGCA
GGATCGGAAGAGTGGTGTTCGGAGTGAAGCATCATACTGGGGGCGCAGTAGGCTCCCTGATGAATGTTCT
GCACTACCCCGGCATAAAGCACCGGGTGGAGATCACAGAGGGAATCCTGGCAGACGAGTGCGCCGCCCTG
CTGTGCCGTTTCTTTAGAATGCCGAGACGGGTGTTCAAGGCCCAGAAGAAGGCACAGAGCTCCACCGACT
CTGGAGGATCTAGCGGAGGCTCCTCTGGCTCTGAGACACCTGGCACAAGCGAGAGCGCAACACCTGAAAG
CAGCGGGGGCAGCAGCGGGGGGTCAGACAAGAAGTACAGCATCGGCCTGGCCATCGGCACCAACTCTGTG
GGCTGGGCCGTGATCACCGACGAGTACAAGGTGCCCAGCAAGAAATTCAAGGTGCTGGGCAACACCGACC
GGCACAGCATCAAGAAGAACCTGATCGGAGCCCTGCTGTTCGACAGCGGCGAAACAGCCGAGAGAACCCG
GCTGAAGAGAACCGCCAGAAGAAGATACACCAGACGGAAGAACCGGATCTGCTATCTGCAAGAGATCTTC
AGCAACGAGATGGCCAAGGTGGACGACAGCTTCTTCCACAGACTGGAAGAGTCCTTCCTGGTGGAAGAGG
ATAAGAAGCACGAGCGGCACCCCATCTTCGGCAACATCGTGGACGAGGTGGCCTACCACGAGAAGTACCC
CACCATCTACCACCTGAGAAAGAAACTGGTGGACAGCACCGACAAGGCCGACCTGCGGCTGATCTATCTG
GCCCTGGCCCACATGATCAAGTTCCGGGGCCACTTCCTGATCGAGGGCGACCTGAACCCCGACAACAGCG
ACGTGGACAAGCTGTTCATCCAGCTGGTGCAGACCTACAACCAGCTGTTCGAGGAAAACCCCATCAACGC
CAGCGGCGTGGACGCCAAGGCCATCCTGTCTGCCAGACTGAGCAAGAGCAGACGGCTGGAAAATCTGATC
GCCCAGCTGCCCGGCGAGAAGAAGAATGGCCTGTTCGGAAACCTGATTGCCCTGAGCCTGGGCCTGACCC
CCAACTTCAAGAGCAACTTCGACCTGGCCGAGGATGCCAAACTGCAGCTGAGCAAGGACACCTACGACGA
CGACCTGGACAACCTGCTGGCCCAGATCGGCGACCAGTACGCCGACCTGTTTCTGGCCGCCAAGAACCTG
TCCGACGCCATCCTGCTGAGCGACATCCTGAGAGTGAACACCGAGATCACCAAGGCCCCCCTGAGCGCCT
CTATGATCAAGAGATACGACGAGCACCACCAGGACCTGACCCTGCTGAAAGCTCTCGTGCGGCAGCAGCT
GCCTGAGAAGTACAAAGAGATTTTCTTCGACCAGAGCAAGAACGGCTACGCCGGCTACATTGACGGCGGA
GCCAGCCAGGAAGAGTTCTACAAGTTCATCAAGCCCATCCTGGAAAAGATGGACGGCACCGAGGAACTGC
TCGTGAAGCTGAACAGAGAGGACCTGCTGCGGAAGCAGCGGACCTTCGACAACGGCAGCATCCCCCACCA
GATCCACCTGGGAGAGCTGCACGCCATTCTGCGGCGGCAGGAAGATTTTTACCCATTCCTGAAGGACAAC
CGGGAAAAGATCGAGAAGATCCTGACCTTCCGCATCCCCTACTACGTGGGCCCTCTGGCCAGGGGAAACA
GCAGATTCGCCTGGATGACCAGAAAGAGCGAGGAAACCATCACCCCCTGGAACTTCGAGGAAGTGGTGGA
CAAGGGCGCTTCCGCCCAGAGCTTCATCGAGCGGATGACCAACTTCGATAAGAACCTGCCCAACGAGAAG
GTGCTGCCCAAGCACAGCCTGCTGTACGAGTACTTCACCGTGTATAACGAGCTGACCAAAGTGAAATACG
TGACCGAGGGAATGAGAAAGCCCGCCTTCCTGAGCGGCGAGCAGAAAAAGGCCATCGTGGACCTGCTGTT
CAAGACCAACCGGAAAGTGACCGTGAAGCAGCTGAAAGAGGACTACTTCAAGAAAATCGAGTGCTTCGAC
TCCGTGGAAATCTCCGGCGTGGAAGATCGGTTCAACGCCTCCCTGGGCACATACCACGATCTGCTGAAAA
TTATCAAGGACAAGGACTTCCTGGACAATGAGGAAAACGAGGACATTCTGGAAGATATCGTGCTGACCCT
GACACTGTTTGAGGACAGAGAGATGATCGAGGAACGGCTGAAAACCTATGCCCACCTGTTCGACGACAAA
GTGATGAAGCAGCTGAAGCGGCGGAGATACACCGGCTGGGGCAGGCTGAGCCGGAAGCTGATCAACGGCA
TCCGGGACAAGCAGTCCGGCAAGACAATCCTGGATTTCCTGAAGTCCGACGGCTTCGCCAACAGAAACTT
CATGCAGCTGATCCACGACGACAGCCTGACCTTTAAAGAGGACATCCAGAAAGCCCAGGTGTCCGGCCAG
GGCGATAGCCTGCACGAGCACATTGCCAATCTGGCCGGCAGCCCCGCCATTAAGAAGGGCATCCTGCAGA
CAGTGAAGGTGGTGGACGAGCTCGTGAAAGTGATGGGCCGGCACAAGCCCGAGAACATCGTGATCGAAAT
GGCCAGAGAGAACCAGACCACCCAGAAGGGACAGAAGAACAGCCGCGAGAGAATGAAGCGGATCGAAGAG
GGCATCAAAGAGCTGGGCAGCCAGATCCTGAAAGAACACCCCGTGGAAAACACCCAGCTGCAGAACGAGA
AGCTGTACCTGTACTACCTGCAGAATGGGCGGGATATGTACGTGGACCAGGAACTGGACATCAACCGGCT
GTCCGACTACGATGTGGACCATATCGTGCCTCAGAGCTTTCTGAAGGACGACTCCATCGACAACAAGGTG
CTGACCAGAAGCGACAAGAACCGGGGCAAGAGCGACAACGTGCCCTCCGAAGAGGTCGTGAAGAAGATGA
AGAACTACTGGCGGCAGCTGCTGAACGCCAAGCTGATTACCCAGAGAAAGTTCGACAATCTGACCAAGGC
CGAGAGAGGCGGCCTGAGCGAACTGGATAAGGCCGGCTTCATCAAGAGACAGCTGGTGGAAACCCGGCAG
ATCACAAAGCACGTGGCACAGATCCTGGACTCCCGGATGAACACTAAGTACGACGAGAATGACAAGCTGA
TCCGGGAAGTGAAAGTGATCACCCTGAAGTCCAAGCTGGTGTCCGATTTCCGGAAGGATTTCCAGTTTTA
CAAAGTGCGCGAGATCAACAACTACCACCACGCCCACGACGCCTACCTGAACGCCGTCGTGGGAACCGCC
CTGATCAAAAAGTACCCTAAGCTGGAAAGCGAGTTCGTGTACGGCGACTACAAGGTGTACGACGTGCGGA
AGATGATCGCCAAGAGCGAGCAGGAAATCGGCAAGGCTACCGCCAAGTACTTCTTCTACAGCAACATCAT
GAACTTTTTCAAGACCGAGATTACCCTGGCCAACGGCGAGATCCGGAAGCGGCCTCTGATCGAGACAAAC
GGCGAAACCGGGGAGATCGTGTGGGATAAGGGCCGGGATTTTGCCACCGTGCGGAAAGTGCTGAGCATGC
CCCAAGTGAATATCGTGAAAAAGACCGAGGTGCAGACAGGCGGCTTCAGCAAAGAGTCTATCAGACCCAA
GAGGAACAGCGATAAGCTGATCGCCAGAAAGAAGGACTGGGACCCTAAGAAGTACGGCGGCTTCCTGTGG
CCCACCGTGGCCTATTCTGTGCTGGTGGTGGCCAAAGTGGAAAAGGGCAAGTCCAAGAAACTGAAGAGTG
TGAAAGAGCTGCTGGGGATCACCATCATGGAAAGAAGCAGCTTCGAGAAGAATCCCATCGACTTTCTGGA
AGCCAAGGGCTACAAAGAAGTGAAAAAGGACCTGATCATCAAGCTGCCTAAGTACTCCCTGTTCGAGCTG
GAAAACGGCCGGAAGAGAATGCTGGCCTCTGCCAAGCAGCTGCAGAAGGGAAACGAACTGGCCCTGCCCT
CCAAATATGTGAACTTCCTGTACCTGGCCAGCCACTATGAGAAGCTGAAGGGCTCCCCCGAGGATAATGA
GCAGAAACAGCTGTTTGTGGAACAGCACAAGCACTACCTGGACGAGATCATCGAGCAGATCAGCGAGTTC
TCCAAGAGAGTGATCCTGGCCGACGCTAATCTGGACAAAGTGCTGTCCGCCTACAACAAGCACCGGGATA
AGCCCATCAGAGAGCAGGCCGAGAATATCATCCACCTGTTTACCCTGACCAGACTGGGAGCCCCTAGAGC
CTTCAAGTACTTTGACACCACCATCGACCCCAAGCAGTACAGAAGCACCAAAGAGGTGCTGGACGCCACC
CTGATCCACCAGAGCATCACCGGCCTGTACGAGACACGGATCGACCTGTCTCAGCTGGGAGGTGACAGCG
GCGGGAGCGGCGGGAGCGGGGGGAGCACTAATCTGAGCGACATCATTGAGAAGGAGACTGGGAAACAGCT
GGTCATTCAGGAGTCCATCCTGATGCTGCCTGAGGAGGTGGAGGAAGTGATCGGCAACAAGCCAGAGTCT
GACATCCTGGTGCACACCGCCTACGACGAGTCCACAGATGAGAATGTGATGCTGCTGACCTCTGACGCCC
CCGAGTATAAGCCTTGGGCCCTGGTCATCCAGGATTCTAACGGCGAGAATAAGATCAAGATGCTGAGCGG
AGGATCCGGAGGATCTGGAGGCAGCACCAACCTGTCTGACATCATCGAGAAGGAGACAGGCAAGCAGCTG
GTCATCCAGGAGAGCATCCTGATGCTGCCCGAAGAAGTCGAAGAAGTGATCGGAAACAAGCCTGAGAGCG
ATATCCTGGTCCATACCGCCTACGACGAGAGTACCGACGAAAATGTGATGCTGCTGACATCCGACGCCCC
AGAGTATAAGCCCTGGGCTCTGGTCATCCAGGATTCCAACGGAGAGAACAAAATCAAAATGCTGTCTGGC
GGCTCAAAAAGAACCGCCGACGGCAGCGAATTCGAGCCCAAGAAGAAGAGGAAAGTCTAACCGGTCATCA
TCACCATCACCATTGAGTTTAAACCCGCTGATCAGCCTCGACTGTGCCTTCTAGTTGCCAGCCATCTGTT
GTTTGCCCCTCCCCCGTGCCTTCCTTGACCCTGGAAGGTGCCACTCCCACTGTCCTTTCCTAATAAAATG
AGGAAATTGCATCGCATTGTCTGAGTAGGTGTCATTCTATTCTGGGGGGTGGGGTGGGGCAGGACAGCAA
GGGGGAGGATTGGGAAGACAATAGCAGGCATGCTGGGGATGCGGTGGGCTCTATGGCTTCTGAGGCGGAA
AGAACCAGCTGGGGCTCGATACCGTCGACCTCTAGCTAGAGCTTGGCGTAATCATGGTCATAGCTGTTTC
CTGTGTGAAATTGTTATCCGCTCACAATTCCACACAACATACGAGCCGGAAGCATAAAGTGTAAAGCCTA
GGGTGCCTAATGAGTGAGCTAACTCACATTAATTGCGTTGCGCTCACTGCCCGCTTTCCAGTCGGGAAAC
CTGTCGTGCCAGCTGCATTAATGAATCGGCCAACGCGCGGGGAGAGGCGGTTTGCGTATTGGGCGCTCTT
CCGCTTCCTCGCTCACTGACTCGCTGCGCTCGGTCGTTCGGCTGCGGCGAGCGGTATCAGCTCACTCAAA
GGCGGTAATACGGTTATCCACAGAATCAGGGGATAACGCAGGAAAGAACATGTGAGCAAAAGGCCAGCAA
AAGGCCAGGAACCGTAAAAAGGCCGCGTTGCTGGCGTTTTTCCATAGGCTCCGCCCCCCTGACGAGCATC
ACAAAAATCGACGCTCAAGTCAGAGGTGGCGAAACCCGACAGGACTATAAAGATACCAGGCGTTTCCCCC
TGGAAGCTCCCTCGTGCGCTCTCCTGTTCCGACCCTGCCGCTTACCGGATACCTGTCCGCCTTTCTCCCT
TCGGGAAGCGTGGCGCTTTCTCATAGCTCACGCTGTAGGTATCTCAGTTCGGTGTAGGTCGTTCGCTCCA
AGCTGGGCTGTGTGCACGAACCCCCCGTTCAGCCCGACCGCTGCGCCTTATCCGGTAACTATCGTCTTGA
GTCCAACCCGGTAAGACACGACTTATCGCCACTGGCAGCAGCCACTGGTAACAGGATTAGCAGAGCGAGG
TATGTAGGCGGTGCTACAGAGTTCTTGAAGTGGTGGCCTAACTACGGCTACACTAGAAGAACAGTATTTG
GTATCTGCGCTCTGCTGAAGCCAGTTACCTTCGGAAAAAGAGTTGGTAGCTCTTGATCCGGCAAACAAAC
CACCGCTGGTAGCGGTGGTTTTTTT
Features (pLannotate 1.2.2; 17 found; start..end, strand, type, name):
    213..1073    -  CDS            AmpR: β-lactamase; bla; confers resistance to ampicillin, carbenicillin, and related antibiotics
   1074..1178    -  promoter       AmpR promoter: bla
   1249..1293    -  misc_feature   bom (fragment): basis of mobility region from pBR322
   1448..1827    +  enhancer       CMV enhancer: human cytomegalovirus immediate early enhancer
   1828..2031    +  promoter       CMV promoter: human cytomegalovirus (CMV) immediate early promoter
   2073..2091    +  promoter       T7 promoter: promoter for bacteriophage T7 RNA polymerase
   2162..2641    +  CDS            tadA: TADA_ECOLI - Also known as yfhC. Experimental evidence at protein level: Swiss-Prot protein existence level 1. Catalyzes the deamination of adenosine to inosine at the wobble position 34 of tRNA(Arg2). Essential for cell viability. From Escherichia coli (strain K12).
   2756..6852    +  CDS            Cas9 (fragment): Cas9 (Csn1) endonuclease from the Streptococcus pyogenes Type II CRISPR/Cas system generates RNA-guided double strand breaks in DNA
   7166..7414    +  CDS            UGI: UNGI_BPPB2 - Experimental evidence at protein level: Swiss-Prot protein existence level 1. This protein binds specifically and reversibly to the host uracil-DNA glycosylase, preventing removal of uracil residues from PBS2 DNA by the host uracil-excision repair system. From Bacillus phage PBS2 (Bacteriophage PBS2).
   7532..7756    +  polyA_signal   bGH poly(A) signal: bovine growth hormone polyadenylation signal
   7760..7781    +  promoter       SV40 promoter (fragment): SV40 enhancer and early promoter
   7786..7802    +  misc_feature   MCS (fragment): pBluescript multiple cloning site
   7851..7867    -  protein_bind   lac operator: The lac repressor binds to the lac operator to inhibit transcription in E. coli. This inhibition can be relieved by adding lactose or isopropyl-β-D-thiogalactopyranoside (IPTG). lac repressor encoded by lacI
   7875..7905    -  promoter       lac promoter: promoter for the E. coli lac operon
   7920..7941    -  protein_bind   CAP binding site: CAP binding activates transcription in the presence of cAMP. E. coli catabolite activator protein
   7954..8046    -  CDS            lacI (fragment): lac repressor; lacI; The lac repressor binds to the lac operator to inhibit transcription in E. coli. This inhibition can be relieved by adding lactose or isopropyl-β-D-thiogalactopyranoside (IPTG).
   8229..42      -  rep_origin     ori (across the origin): high-copy-number ColE1/pMB1/pBR322/pUC origin of replication
