[The description below was written by a language model from this plasmid's Addgene catalogue record and pLannotate feature annotations shown in this document.]
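Description:
SpRY-Tad-CBE(ACC3) is a mammalian expression plasmid encoding a cytosine base editor, built on a pCMV backbone and assembled by Golden Gate cloning. It is maintained in E. coli as a high-copy plasmid through a ColE1/pBR322-type origin of replication and selected with ampicillin via the β-lactamase gene. The sequenced record is 8,775 nt, consistent with the stated backbone of about 3.4 kb plus a synthetic insert of about 5.4 kb. Small remnants of lac regulatory elements, an SV40 promoter fragment and a bom fragment are backbone leftovers with no evident role in the payload.

The single open reading frame is driven by the human CMV immediate-early enhancer and promoter and terminated by the bovine growth hormone polyadenylation signal. A T7 promoter lies between the CMV promoter and the coding region and could support in vitro transcription. The fusion protein begins with a bipartite nuclear localisation signal. This is followed by a deaminase domain derived from E. coli TadA, which the construct name and associated publication indicate has been evolved to act on cytosine rather than adenosine; the "ACC3" designation marks a particular variant whose properties the record does not define. Next comes a Streptococcus pyogenes Cas9 carrying the D10A nickase mutation in the SpRY form, a variant known for greatly relaxed PAM requirements. The C-terminus carries two copies of the uracil glycosylase inhibitor UGI, only one of which the automated annotation picked up, and a second bipartite NLS. UGI blocks excision of the uracil produced by deamination, favouring C-to-T outcomes.

The plasmid carries no guide RNA cassette, so a separate guide RNA source is needed for targeted C•G-to-T•A editing in mammalian cells.
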