Addgene plasmid #235082: SpRY-Tad-CBE(ACC3)
Depositing lab: Weixin Tang. Publication: High-precision cytosine base editors by evolving nucleic-acid-recognition hotspots in deaminase. Wu Y, Xiao YL, Tang W. Nat Biotechnol. 2025 Jul 7:10.1038/s41587-025-02678-w. doi: 10.1038/s41587-025-02678-w. PubMed 40624252.
Backbone
  Vector backbone: pCMV with a BR322 origin
  Backbone size w/o insert (bp): 3402
  Vector type: Mammalian Expression, CRISPR
Growth in bacteria
  Bacterial resistance: Ampicillin, 100 μg/mL
  Growth temperature: 37°C
  Growth strain: DH5alpha
  Copy number: High Copy
Gene/Insert
  Gene/Insert name: Tad-CBE(ACC3)-SpRY Cas9 D10A
  Species: Synthetic
  Insert size (bp): 5373
  Tag / fusion protein: bpNLS (N terminal on insert); 2xUGI, bpNLS (C terminal on insert)
  Cloning method: Golden Gate
Terms and licenses: Academic/Nonprofit Terms; Industry Terms: Not Available to Industry
How to cite: SpRY-Tad-CBE(ACC3) was a gift from Weixin Tang (Addgene plasmid # 235082 ; http://n2t.net/addgene:235082 ; RRID:Addgene_235082)
